>Addgene plasmid #214421 | Lenti-FAB(mito-LD) | addgene full sequence | sequence record 426356 | Addgene NGS Result
GTAACCCGACCTCCTCCTACGTGTGGCGCAACATCATCCCGCATGTTGCACCGACCCATCGCTGCATTGC
TCCAGACCTGATCGGTATGGGCAAATCCGACAAACCAGACCTGGGTTATTTCTTCGACGACCACGTCCGC
TTCATGGATGCCTTCATCGAAGCCCTGGGTCTGGAAGAGGTCGTCCTGGTCATTCACGACTGGGGCTCCG
CTCTGGGTTTCCACTGGGCCAAGCGCAATCCAGAGCGCGTCAAAGGTATTGCATTTATGGAGTTCATCCG
CCCTATCCCGACCTGGGACGAATGGCCAGAATTTGCCCGCGAGACCTTCCAGGCCTTCCGCACCACCGAC
GTCGGCCGCAAGCTGATCATCGATCAGAACGTTTTTATCGAGGGTACGCTGCCGATGGGTGTCGTCCGCC
CGCTGACTGAAGTCGAGATGGACCATTACCGCGAGCCGTTCCTGAATCCTGTTGACCGCGAGCCACTGTG
GCGCTTCCCAAACGAGCTGCCAATCGCCGGTGAGCCAGCGAACATCGTCGCGCTGGTCGAAGAATACATG
GACTGGCTGCACCAGTCCCCTGTCCCGAAGCTGCTGTTCTGGGGCACCCCAGGCGTTCTGATCCCACCGG
CCGAAGCCGCTCGCCTGGCCAAAAGCCTGCCTAACTGCAAGGCTGTGGACATCGGCCCGGGTCTGAATCT
GCTGCAAGAAGACAACCCGGACCTGATCGGCAGCGAGATCGCGCGCTGGCTGTCGACGCTCGAGATTTCC
GGCATGTACAAGTCCGGACTCAGATCTCGAGCTCAAGCATCGAATTCCGAATCCCCGCACAAACGCAACC
TGTACTACTTCTCTTACCCCCTTTTTGTCGGGTTTGCTCTACTTCGATTGGTTGCTTTTCATCTTGGATT
ACTGTTTGTTTGGTTGTGTCAACGCTTTTCTAGAGCGCTGATGGCTGCGAAACGTTCGGCTAATAGTGAA
TCGCCCCATAAGAGGAACTTATATTACTTCAGCTATCCCTTGTTCGTGGGTTTCGCGCTACTTCGGCTGG
TCGCGTTTCATCTAGGTTTGTTGTTTGTCTGGTTATGTCAACGGTTCTCGCGAGCGTTAATGGCAGCAAA
GAGGTCGGCAAATAGCGAATCGCCTCATAAACGCAACCTCTATTACTTCTCTTACCCGTTGTTCGTTGGC
TTCGCTCTCCTTCGGCTAGTTGCGTTTCATCTTGGTCTTCTGTTCGTGTGGCTTTGCCAAAGATTTTCGC
GAGCTTTAATGGCGGCTAAGAGGAGTGCCAATAGCGAATCCCCGCATAAGCGGAACTTATACTACTTCTC
TTACCCTCTTTTTGTAGGCTTTGCTCTACTCCGGCTAGTGGCCTTCCATCTAGGCCTACTATTCGTCTGG
CTCTGCCAGCGCTTCTCGCGAGCCTTGATGGCAGCTAAGCGTTCCGCAAATAGCGAATCACCTCATAAGC
GGAATCTGTACTATTTCTCATATCCTCTCTTCGTAGGGTTCGCACTATTACGTCTTGTAGCATTTCATCT
GGGATTATTATTCGTCTGGTTGTGCCAGCGATTTTCACGAGCCTTAATGGCTGCGAAGAGAAGCGCAAAT
TCTGAATCTCCTCACAAGCGGAACCTCTATTACTTTAGTTACCCGCTCTTCGTCGGTTTCGCGTTACTCA
GGCTGGTTGCATTCCACCTCGGCTTGCTGTTCGTATGGCTTTGCCAGAGATTCTCCCGGGCGCTAATGGC
AGCCAAGCGCTCCTAAGGATCCACCGGATCGGTACAAGGCGGCCGCACTAGGTACCTTTAAGACCAATGA
CTTACAAGGCAGCTGTAGATCTTAGCCACTTTTTAAAAGAAAAGGGGGGACTGGAAGGGCTAATTCACTC
CCAAAGAAGACAAGATCTGCTTTTTGCCTGTACTGGGTCTCTCTGGTTAGACCAGATCTGAGCCTGGGAG
CTCTCTGGCTAACTAGGGAACCCACTGCTTAAGCCTCAATAAAGCTTGCCTTGTCGTGCTAGCAGATCTT
TTTCCCTCTGCCAAAAATTATGGGGACATCATGAAGCCCCTTGAGCATCTGACTTCTGGCTAATAAAGGA
AATTTATTTTCATTGCAATAGTGTGTTGGAATTTTTTGTGTCTCTCACTCGGAAGGACATATGGGAGGGC
AAATCATTTAAAACATCAGAATGAGTATTTGGTTTAGAGTTTGGCAACATATGCCCATATGCTGGCTGCC
ATGAACAAAGGTTGGCTATAAAGAGGTCATCAGTATATGAAACAGCCCCCTGCTGTCCATTCCTTATTCC
ATAGAAAAGCCTTGACTTGAGGTTAGATTTTTTTTATATTTTGTTTTGTGTTATTTTTTTCTTTAACATC
CCTAAAATTTTCCTTACATGTTTTACTAGCCAGATTTTTCCTCCTCTCCTGACTACTCCCAGTCATAGCT
GTCCCTCTTCTCTTATGGAGATCCCTCGACCTGCAGCCCAAGCTTGGCGTAATCATGGTCATAGCTGTTT
CCTGTGTGAAATTGTTATCCGCTCACAATTCCACACAACATACGAGCCGGAAGCATAAAGTGTAAAGCCT
GGGGTGCCTAATGAGTGAGCTAACTCACATTAATTGCGTTGCGCTCACTGCCCGCTTTCCAGTCGGGAAA
CCTGTCGTGCCAGCGGATCCGCATCTCAATTAGTCAGCAACCATAGTCCCGCCCCTAACTCCGCCCATCC
CGCCCCTAACTCCGCCCAGTTCCGCCCATTCTCCGCCCCATGGCTGACTAATTTTTTTTATTTATGCAGA
GGCCGAGGCCGCCTCGGCCTCTGAGCTATTCCAGAAGTAGTGAGGAGGCTTTTTTGGAGGCCTAGGCTTT
TGCAAAAAGCTAACTTGTTTATTGCAGCTTATAATGGTTACAAATAAAGCAATAGCATCACAAATTTCAC
AAATAAAGCATTTTTTTCACTGCATTCTAGTTGTGGTTTGTCCAAACTCATCAATGTATCTTATCATGTC
TGGATCCGCTGCATTAATGAATCGGCCAACGCGCGGGGAGAGGCGGTTTGCGTATTGGGCGCTCTTCCGC
TTCCTCGCTCACTGACTCGCTGCGCTCGGTCGTTCGGCTGCGGCGAGCGGTATCAGCTCACTCAAAGGCG
GTAATACGGTTATCCACAGAATCAGGGGATAACGCAGGAAAGAACATGTGAGCAAAAGGCCAGCAAAAGG
CCAGGAACCGTAAAAAGGCCGCGTTGCTGGCGTTTTTCCATAGGCTCCGCCCCCCTGACGAGCATCACAA
AAATCGACGCTCAAGTCAGAGGTGGCGAAACCCGACAGGACTATAAAGATACCAGGCGTTTCCCCCTGGA
AGCTCCCTCGTGCGCTCTCCTGTTCCGACCCTGCCGCTTACCGGATACCTGTCCGCCTTTCTCCCTTCGG
GAAGCGTGGCGCTTTCTCATAGCTCACGCTGTAGGTATCTCAGTTCGGTGTAGGTCGTTCGCTCCAAGCT
GGGCTGTGTGCACGAACCCCCCGTTCAGCCCGACCGCTGCGCCTTATCCGGTAACTATCGTCTTGAGTCC
AACCCGGTAAGACACGACTTATCGCCACTGGCAGCAGCCACTGGTAACAGGATTAGCAGAGCGAGGTATG
TAGGCGGTGCTACAGAGTTCTTGAAGTGGTGGCCTAACTACGGCTACACTAGAAGAACAGTATTTGGTAT
CTGCGCTCTGCTGAAGCCAGTTACCTTCGGAAAAAGAGTTGGTAGCTCTTGATCCGGCAAACAAACCACC
GCTGGTAGCGGTGGTTTTTTTGTTTGCAAGCAGCAGATTACGCGCAGAAAAAAAGGATCTCAAGAAGATC
CTTTGATCTTTTCTACGGGGTCTGACGCTCAGTGGAACGAAAACTCACGTTAAGGGATTTTGGTCATGGT
GGTAGAATTGGTAAAGAGAGTCGTGTAAAATATCGAGTTCGCACATCTTGTTGTCTGATTATTGATTTTT
GGCGAAACCATTTGATCATATGACAAGATGTGTATCTACCTTAACTTAATGATTTTGATAAAAATCATTC
TAGACGTCTCGTGCTTTACCAATGCTTAATCAGTGAGGCACCTATCTCAGCGATCTGTCTATTTCGTTCA
TCCATAGTTGCCTGACTCCCCGTCGTGTAGATAACTACGATACGGGAGGGCTTACCATCTGGCCCCAGTG
CTGCAATGATACCGCGAGACCCACGCTCACCGGCTCCAGATTTATCAGCAATAAACCAGCCAGCCGGAAG
GGCCGAGCGCAGAAGTGGTCCTGCAACTTTATCCGCCTCCATCCAGTCTATTAATTGTTGCCGGGAAGCT
AGAGTAAGTAGTTCGCCAGTTAATAGTTTGCGCAACGTTGTTGCCATTGCTACAGGCATCGTGGTGTCAC
GCTCGTCGTTTGGTATGGCTTCATTCAGCTCCGGTTCCCAACGATCAAGGCGAGTTACATGATCCCCCAT
GTTGTGCAAAAAAGCGGTTAGCTCCTTCGGTCCTCCGATCGTTGTCAGAAGTAAGTTGGCCGCAGTGTTA
TCACTCATGGTTATGGCAGCACTGCATAATTCTCTTACTGTCATGCCATCCGTAAGATGCTTTTCTGTGA
CTGGTGAGTACTCAACCAAGTCATTCTGAGAATAGTGTATGCGGCGACCGAGTTGCTCTTGCCCGGCGTC
AATACGGGATAATACCGCGCCACATAGCAGAACTTTAAAAGTGCTCATCATTGGAAAACGTTCTTCGGGG
CGAAAACTCTCAAGGATCTTACCGCTGTTGAGATCCAGTTCGATGTAACCCACTCGTGCACCCAACTGAT
CTTCAGCATCTTTTACTTTCACCAGCGTTTCTGGGTGAGCAAAAACAGGAAGGCAAAATGCCGCAAAAAA
GGGAATAAGGGCGACACGGAAATGTTGAATACTCATTGCTGGAGACGTCTAGAATTATTATTGAAGCATT
TATCAGGGTTATTGTCTCATGAGCGGATACATATTTGAATGTATTTAGAAAAATAAACAAATAGGGGTTC
CGCGCACATTTCCCCGAAAAGTGCCACCTGGGTCGACATTGATTATTGACTAGTTATTAATAGTAATCAA
TTACGGGGTCATTAGTTCATAGCCCATATATGGAGTTCCGCGTTACATAACTTACGGTAAATGGCCCGCC
TGGCTGACCGCCCAACGACCCCCGCCCATTGACGTCAATAATGACGTATGTTCCCATAGTAACGCCAATA
GGGACTTTCCATTGACGTCAATGGGTGGAGTATTTACGGTAAACTGCCCACTTGGCAGTACATCAAGTGT
ATCATATGCCAAGTACGCCCCCTATTGACGTCAATGACGGTAAATGGCCCGCCTGGCATTATGCCCAGTA
CATGACCTTATGGGACTTTCCTACTTGGCAGTACATCTACGTATTAGTCATCGCTATTACCATGGTGATG
CGGTTTTGGCAGTACATCAATGGGCGTGGATAGCGGTTTGACTCACGGGGATTTCCAAGTCTCCACCCCA
TTGACGTCAATGGGAGTTTGTTTTGGCACCAAAATCAACGGGACTTTCCAAAATGTCGTAACAACTCCGC
CCCATTGACGCAAATGGGCGGTAGGCGTGTACGGTGGGAGGTCTATATAAGCAGAGCTCGTTTAGTGAAC
CGGGGTCTCTCTGGTTAGACCAGATCTGAGCCTGGGAGCTCTCTGGCTAACTAGGGAACCCACTGCTTAA
GCCTCAATAAAGCTTGCCTTGAGTGCTTCAAGTAGTGTGTGCCCGTCTGTTGTGTGACTCTGGTAACTAG
AGATCCCTCAGACCCTTTTAGTCAGTGTGGAAAATCTCTAGCAGTGGCGCCCGAACAGGGACTTGAAAGC
GAAAGGGAAACCAGAGGAGCTCTCTCGACGCAGGACTCGGCTTGCTGAAGCGCGCACGGCAAGAGGCGAG
GGGCGGCGACTGGTGAGTACGCCAAAAATTTTGACTAGCGGAGGCTAGAAGGAGAGAGATGGGTGCGAGA
GCGTCAGTATTAAGCGGGGGAGAATTAGATCGCGATGGGAAAAAATTCGGTTAAGGCCAGGGGGAAAGAA
AAAATATAAATTAAAACATATAGTATGGGCAAGCAGGGAGCTAGAACGATTCGCAGTTAATACTGGCCTG
TTAGAAACATCAGAAGGCTGTAGACAAATACTGGGACAGCTACAACCATCCCTTCAGACAGGATCAGAAG
AACTTAGATCATTATATAATACAGTAGCAACCCTCTATTGTGTGCATCAAAGGATAGAGATAAAAGACAC
CAAGGAAGCTTTAGACAAGATAGAGGAAGAGCAAAACAAAAGTAAGAAAAAAGCACAGCAAGCAGCAGGA
TCTTCAGACCTGGAAATTCCCTACAATCCCCAAAGTCAAGGAGTAGTAGAATCTATGAATAAAGAATTAA
AGAAAATTATAGGACAGGTAAGAGATCAGGCTGAACATCTTAAGACAGCAGTACAAATGGCAGTATTCAT
CCACAATTTTAAAAGAAAAGGGGGGATTGGGGGGTACAGTGCAGGGGAAAGAATAGTAGACATAATAGCA
ACAGACATACAAACTAAAGAATTACAAAAACAAATTACAAAAATTCAAAATTTTCGGGTTTATTACAGGG
ACAGCAGAAATCCACTTTGGAAAGGACCAGCAAAGCTCCTCTGGAAAGGTGAAGGGGCAGTAGTAATACA
AGATAATAGTGACATAAAAGTAGTGCCAAGAAGAAAAGCAAAGATCATTAGGGATTATGGAAAACAGATG
GCAGGTGATGATTGTGTGGCAAGTAGACAGGATGAGGATTAGAACATGGAAAAGTTTAGTAAAACACCAT
AAGGAGGAGATATGAGGGACAATTGGAGAAGTGAATTATATAAATATAAAGTAGTAAAAATTGAACCATT
AGGAGTAGCACCCACCAAGGCAAAGAGAAGAGTGGTGCAGAGAGAAAAAAGAGCAGTGGGAATAGGAGCT
TTGTTCCTTGGGTTCTTGGGAGCAGCAGGAAGCACTATGGGCGCAGCGTCAATGACGCTGACGGTACAGG
CCAGACAATTATTGTCTGGTATAGTGCAGCAGCAGAACAATTTGCTGAGGGCTATTGAGGCGCAACAGCA
TCTGTTGCAACTCACAGTCTGGGGCATCAAGCAGCTCCAGGCAAGAATCCTGGCTGTGGAAAGATACCTA
AAGGATCAACAGCTCCTGGGGATTTGGGGTTGCTCTGGAAAACTCATTTGCACCACTGCTGTGCCTTGGA
ATGCTAGTTGGAGTAATAAATCTCTGGAACAGATTTGGAATCACACGACCTGGATGGAGTGGGACAGAGA
AATTAACAATTACACAAGCTTAATACACTCCTTAATTGAAGAATCGCAAAACCAGCAAGAAAAGAATGAA
CAAGAATTATTGGAATTAGATAAATGGGCAAGTTTGTGGAATTGGTTTAACATAACAAATTGGCTGTGGT
ATATAAAATTATTCATAATGATAGTAGGAGGCTTGGTAGGTTTAAGAATAGTTTTTGCTGTACTTTCTAT
AGTGAATAGAGTTAGGCAGGGATATTCACCATTATCGTTTCAGACCCACCTCCCAACCCCGAGGGGACCG
AGCTCAAGCTTCGAACGCGTGCTAGTTATTAATAGTAATCAATTACGGGGTCATTAGTTCATAGCCCATA
TATGGAGTTCCGCGTTACATAACTTACGGTAAATGGCCCGCCTGGCTGACCGCCCAACGACCCCCGCCCA
TTGACGTCAATAATGACGTATGTTCCCATAGTAACGCCAATAGGGACTTTCCATTGACGTCAATGGGTGG
AGTATTTACGGTAAACTGCCCACTTGGCAGTACATCAAGTGTATCATATGCCAAGTACGCCCCCTATTGA
CGTCAATGACGGTAAATGGCCCGCCTGGCATTATGCCCAGTACATGACCTTATGGGACTTTCCTACTTGG
CAGTACATCTACGTATTAGTCATCGCTATTACCATGGTGATGCGGTTTTGGCAGTACATCAATGGGCGTG
GATAGCGGTTTGACTCACGGGGATTTCCAAGTCTCCACCCCATTGACGTCAATGGGAGTTTGTTTTGGCA
CCAAAATCAACGGGACTTTCCAAAATGTCGTAACAACTCCGCCCCATTGACGCAAATGGGCGGTAGGCGT
GTACGGTGGGAGGTCTATATAAGCAGAGCTCGTTTAGTGAACCGGGCTCGTTTAGTGAACCCTCGAGGAA
TTCCGTACGGAACCGGTCGATATCTGCGGCCTAGCTAGCCACCATGGAGACCGTGAGATTCGGCGGCGAC
GACATCGAGAACAGCCTGGCCAAGATGGACGACAAGGCCCTGGACAAGCTGGCCTTCGGCGCCATCCAGC
TGGACGGCAACGGCAAGATCATCCACTACAACGCCGCCGAGGGCACCATCACCGGCAGAGACCCCAAGAC
CGTGATCGGCAAGAACTTCTTCACCGACGTGGCCCCCGGCACCCAGAGCAAGGAGTTCCAGGGCAGATTC
AAGGAGGGCGTGCAGAAGGGCGACCTGAACACCATGTTCGAGTGGATGATCCCCACCAGCAGAGGCCCCA
CCAAGGTGAAGGTGCACATGAAGAAGGCCATGACCTCCGGAGGAGGCGGCAGCGGCGGAGGGGGATCACC
GGTCGCCGGTAGCGGTTACCCATACGATGTTCCAGATTACGCTTATCCTTATGACGTACCTGACTATGCA
TACCCTTATGATGTACCAGACTACGCTTCAGGAGGTGGAGGGAGTGGCAAGCCCATCCCCAACCCCCTGC
TGGGCCTGGACAGCACCAAACTTGGTAGTGGGAGCGGCTCCGGAGCTTCGAATTCTTTGCAGGTGCAGAA
TGGACCTATAGGACATCGAGGTGAAGGGGACCCAAGTGGTATTCCCATATTTATGGTGCTGGTGCCAGTG
TTTGCCCTCACCATGGTAGCAGCCTGGGCTTTCATGAGATACCGGCAACAACTTTGATAAGCGGCCGCAT
AGATAACTGATCCAGTGTGCTGGAATTAATTCGCTGTCTGCGAGGGCCAGCTGTTGGGGTGAGTACTCCC
TCTCAAAAGCGGGCATGACTTCTGCGCTAAGATTGTCAGTTTCCAAAAACGAGGAGGATTTGATATTCAC
CTGGCCCGCGGTGATGCCTTTGAGGGTGGCCGCGTCCATCTGGTCAGAAAAGACAATCTTTTTGTTGTCA
AGCTTGAGGTGTGGCAGGCTTGAGATCTGGCCATACACTTGAGTGACAATGACATCCACTTTGCCTTTCT
CTCCACAGGTGTCCACTCCCAGGTCCAACTGCAGGTCGAGCATGCATCTAGGGCGGCCAATTCCGCCCCT
CTCCCCCCCCCCCTCTCCCTCCCCCCCCCCCTAACGTTACTGGCCGAAGCCGCTTGGAATAAGGCCGGTG
TGCGTTTGTCTATATGTTATTTTCCACCATATTGCCGTCTTTTGGCAATGTGAGGGCCCGGAAACCTGGC
CCTGTCTTCTTGACGAGCATTCCTAGGGGTCTTTCCCCTCTCGCCAAAGGAATGCAAGGTCTGTTGAATG
TCGTGAAGGAAGCAGTTCCTCTGGAAGCTTCTTGAAGACAAACAACGTCTGTAGCGACCCTTTGCAGGCA
GCGGAACCCCCCACCTGGCGACAGGTGCCTCTGCGGCCAAAAGCCACGTGTATAAGATACACCTGCAAAG
GCGGCACAACCCCAGTGCCACGTTGTGAGTTGGATAGTTGTGGAAAGAGTCAAATGGCTCTCCTCAAGCG
TATTCAACAAGGGGCTGAAGGATGCCCAGAAGGTACCCCATTGTATGGGATCTGATCTGGGGCCTCGGTG
CACATGCTTTACATGTGTTTAGTCGAGGTTAAAAAAACGTCTAGGCCCCCCGAACCACGGGGACGTGGTT
TTCCTTTGAAAAACACGATGATAAGCTTGCCACAACCCGGGAGGCGCGCCATGGGTGACAGCTATTGGGT
CTTTGTGAAACGGGTGTCCACTAGTGAAACCGAAACCGGAGGCGGCTCCGGAGGCAGCGGCGGTTCTGGA
GGTTCCACCCTACCGGTCTCAGCTGGAGGCAGTGCTGGTGGAAGTGCCGGAGGTAGAATTCTAGAAGGTG
CCGCAAGAGAGGCTGCCGCTAGGGAAGCAGCTGCACGTGAGGCAGCTGCTAGAGAAGCTGCAGCCAGGGA
GGCTGCAGCTAGAGCATCAGGTGGTGGCGGTTCAGGCGGAGGTGGATCTGGAGGTGGCGGATCGGGTGGG
GGAGGTTCGACACCGGTCGCCACCATGGCAGAAATCGGTACTGGCTTTCCATTCGACCCCCATTATGTGG
AAGTCCTGGGCGAGCGCATGCACTACGTCGATGTTGGTCCGCGCGATGGCACCCCTGTGCTGTTCCTGCA
CG
Features (pLannotate 1.2.2; 37 found; start..end, strand, type, name):
    783..817     +  misc_feature   MCS (fragment): multiple cloning site
   1455..1622    +  CDS            SPAST (fragment): SPAST_BOVIN - Also known as SPG4 From Bos taurus (Bovine).
   1617..1787    +  CDS            spast (fragment): SPAST_XENLA - Also known as spg4 From Xenopus laevis (African clawed frog).
   1790..1870    +  CDS            nef (fragment): NEF_HV1Z2 - Experimental evidence at protein level: Swiss-Prot protein existence level 1. Extracellular Nef protein targets CD4(+) T-lymphocytes for apoptosis by interacting with CXCR4 surface receptors. From Human immunodeficiency virus type 1 group M subtype D (isolate Z2/CDC-Z34) (HIV-1).
   1872..2013    +  LTR            3' LTR (ΔU3) (fragment): self-inactivating 3' long terminal repeat (LTR) from HIV-1
   2092..2147    +  polyA_signal   β-globin poly(A) signal: rabbit β-globin polyadenylation signal (Gil and Proudfoot, 1987)
   2532..2548    -  protein_bind   lac operator: The lac repressor binds to the lac operator to inhibit transcription in E. coli. This inhibition can be relieved by adding lactose or isopropyl-β-D-thiogalactopyranoside (IPTG). lac repressor encoded by lacI
   2556..2586    -  promoter       lac promoter: promoter for the E. coli lac operon
   2601..2622    -  protein_bind   CAP binding site: CAP binding activates transcription in the presence of cAMP. E. coli catabolite activator protein
   2635..2674    -  CDS            lacI (fragment): lac repressor; lacI; The lac repressor binds to the lac operator to inhibit transcription in E. coli. This inhibition can be relieved by adding lactose or isopropyl-β-D-thiogalactopyranoside (IPTG).
   2681..2703    +  promoter       SV40 promoter (fragment): SV40 enhancer and early promoter
   2727..2862    +  rep_origin     SV40 ori: SV40 origin of replication
   2882..3016    +  polyA_signal   SV40 poly(A) signal: SV40 polyadenylation signal
   3018..3072    -  CDS            lacI (fragment): lac repressor; lacI; The lac repressor binds to the lac operator to inhibit transcription in E. coli. This inhibition can be relieved by adding lactose or isopropyl-β-D-thiogalactopyranoside (IPTG).
   3255..3843    -  rep_origin     ori: high-copy-number ColE1/pMB1/pBR322/pUC origin of replication
   3958..4027    +  ncRNA          RNA-OUT: Accession: RF00240 - RNA-OUT
   4076..4936    -  CDS            AmpR: β-lactamase; bla; confers resistance to ampicillin, carbenicillin, and related antibiotics
   4956..5044    -  promoter       AmpR promoter (fragment): bla
   5075..5454    +  enhancer       CMV enhancer: human cytomegalovirus immediate early enhancer
   5455..5658    +  promoter       CMV promoter: human cytomegalovirus (CMV) immediate early promoter
   5673..5853    +  LTR            5' LTR (truncated): truncated 5' long terminal repeat (LTR) from HIV-1
   5900..6025    +  misc_feature   HIV-1 Ψ: packaging signal of human immunodeficiency virus type 1
   6009..6368    +  CDS            HIV-1 gag (fragment): gag protein from human immunodeficiency virus 1; gag
   6517..6634    +  misc_feature   cPPT/CTS: central polypurine tract and central termination sequence of HIV-1
   6777..6860    +  CDS            vif (fragment): VIF_HV1BR - Experimental evidence at protein level: Swiss-Prot protein existence level 1. Counteracts the innate antiviral activity of host APOBEC3F and APOBEC3G. Forms a complex with host APOBEC3F and APOBEC3G thus preventing the entry of these lethally hypermutating enzymes into progeny virions. Recruits an active E3 ubiquitin ligase complex composed of elongin BC, CUL5, and RBX2 to induce polyubiquitination of APOBEC3G and APOBEC3F. In turn, they are directed to the 26S proteasome for degradation. Vif interaction with APOBEC3G also blocks its cytidine deaminase activity in a proteasome-inde
   6994..7227    +  misc_feature   RRE: The Rev response element (RRE) of HIV-1 allows for Rev-dependent mRNA export from the nucleus to the cytoplasm.
   7604..7629    +  CDS            Rev (fragment): human immunodeficiency virus 1 (HIV-1) Rev protein; rev; enhances nuclear export of unspliced and incompletely spliced viral mRNAs
   7629..7645    +  misc_feature   MCS (fragment): multiple cloning site
   7713..8016    +  enhancer       CMV enhancer: human cytomegalovirus immediate early enhancer
   8017..8220    +  promoter       CMV promoter: human cytomegalovirus (CMV) immediate early promoter
   8304..8645    +  CDS            pyp (fragment): PYP_HALHA - Experimental evidence at protein level: Swiss-Prot protein existence level 1. Photoactive blue light protein. Probably functions as a photoreceptor for a negative phototaxis response. From Halorhodospira halophila (Ectothiorhodospira halophila).
   8697..8713    +  CDS            3xHA (fragment): three tandem HA epitope tags
   8817..9014    +  CDS            SYNJ2BP (fragment): SYJ2B_HUMAN - Also known as OMP25 From Homo sapiens (Human).
   9089..9318    +  intron         chimeric intron: chimera between introns from adenovirus and immunoglobulin heavy chain genes
   9502..9964    +  misc_feature   IRES: internal ribosome entry site (IRES) of the encephalomyocarditis virus (EMCV)
   9994..10026   +  CDS            Y-FAST (fragment): small protein tag, derived from photoactive yellow protein, that allows in vivo fluorescent labeling by addition of a cell-permeant fluorogen (Plamont et al., 2016)
  10315..773     +  CDS            HaloTag® (across the origin): modified bacterial dehalogenase that forms covalent bonds with chloroalkane derivatives
