[The description below was written by a language model from this plasmid's Addgene catalogue record and pLannotate feature annotations shown in this document.]
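Description:
Lenti-FAB(mito-LD) is a 10.4 kb HIV-1-based lentiviral transfer plasmid built on the SJL CMV-GFP backbone, designed to report contact sites between mitochondria and lipid droplets in mammalian cells. It is propagated in E. coli through a high-copy ColE1/pUC-type origin with ampicillin selection (AmpR), and a recombination-reducing strain is recorded for growth, as is usual for LTR-containing plasmids. The viral frame is a self-inactivating design: a CMV enhancer/promoter drives a truncated 5' LTR, followed by the Ψ packaging signal with a gag fragment, cPPT/CTS and RRE, and it ends in a ΔU3 3' LTR followed by a rabbit β-globin polyadenylation signal. An SV40 origin and poly(A) signal lie in the backbone. No mammalian drug-selection marker is annotated.

The payload is a bicistronic cassette under an internal CMV enhancer/promoter, cloned between AgeI and NotI. The first open reading frame encodes RspAN, annotated as a photoactive yellow protein-related fragment and serving as the large half of a split FAST-type fluorogen-activating reporter. It is fused to 3xHA and V5 epitopes and to a fragment of human SYNJ2BP (OMP25), which presumably supplies the "mito" anchor, since OMP25 is a mitochondrial outer membrane protein. A chimeric intron and an EMCV IRES then allow translation of the second protein: the small CFAST fragment, a spacer named "20nm", HaloTag, and a "6xHp" module. The latter matches spastin-derived sequences in the annotation and is presumably the lipid droplet-targeting element, though the record does not define it. When the two organelles come close enough, the split halves should complement and bind a fluorogen to produce signal, while HaloTag and the epitope tags allow independent detection of each component. The lentiviral format permits stable delivery into human cell lines.
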