Addgene plasmid #214421: Lenti-FAB(mito-LD)
Purpose: Detection of mito-lipid droplet contact site
Depositing lab: Chi-Lun Chang. Depositing organization: St. Jude Children's Research Hospital. Publication: A fluorogenic complementation tool kit for interrogating lipid droplet-organelle interaction. Li X, Gamuyao R, Wu ML, Cho WJ, King SV, Petersen RA, Stabley DR, Lindow C, Climer LK, Shirinifard A, Ferrara F, Throm RE, Robinson CG, Zhou Y, Carisey AF, Tebo AG, Chang CL. J Cell Biol. 2024 Sep 2;223(9):e202311126. doi: 10.1083/jcb.202311126. Epub 2024 Jul 1. PubMed 38949658.
Backbone
  Vector backbone: SJL CMV-GFP
  Vector type: Lentiviral
Growth in bacteria
  Bacterial resistance: Ampicillin, 100 μg/mL
  Growth temperature: 37°C
  Growth strain: NEB Stable
  Copy number: Unknown
Gene/Insert
  Gene/Insert name: RspAN-3xHA-V5-mito_IRES_CFAST-20nm-Halo-6xHp
  Species: H. sapiens (human)
  Promoter: CMV
  Tag / fusion protein: RspAN-3XHA-V5 (N terminal on insert); CFAST-Halo (C terminal on insert)
  Cloning method: Restriction Enzyme; 5′ cloning site AgeI (unknown if destroyed); 3′ cloning site NotI (unknown if destroyed)
Terms and licenses: Academic/Nonprofit Terms; Industry Terms: Not Available to Industry
How to cite: Lenti-FAB(mito-LD) was a gift from Chi-Lun Chang (Addgene plasmid # 214421 ; http://n2t.net/addgene:214421 ; RRID:Addgene_214421)
